>Addgene plasmid #15934 | EC.SurA.TYB1.a172-274.wt | depositor full sequence | sequence record 8440 | Author sequence
AACTACGTCAGGTGGCACTTTTCGGGGAAATGTGCGCGGAACCCCTATTTGTTTATTTTTCTAAATACAT
TCAAATATGTATCCGCTCATGAGACAATAACCCTGATAAATGCTTCAATAATATTGAAAAAGGAAGAGTA
TGAGTATTCAACATTTCCGTGTCGCCCTTATTCCCTTTTTTGCGGCATTTTGCCTTCCTGTTTTTGCTCA
CCCAGAAACGCTGGTGAAAGTAAAAGATGCTGAAGATCAGTTGGGTGCACGAGTGGGTTACATCGAACTG
GATCTCAACAGCGGTAAGATCCTTGAGAGTTTTCGCCCCGAAGAACGTTCTCCAATGATGAGCACTTTTA
AAGTTCTGCTATGTGGCGCGGTATTATCCCGTGTTGACGCCGGGCAAGAGCAACTCGGTCGCCGCATACA
CTATTCTCAGAATGACTTGGTTGAGTACTCACCAGTCACAGAAAAGCATCTTACGGATGGCATGACAGTA
AGAGAATTATGCAGTGCTGCCATAACCATGAGTGATAACACTGCGGCCAACTTACTTCTGACAACGATCG
GAGGACCGAAGGAGCTAACCGCTTTTTTGCACAACATGGGGGATCATGTAACTCGCCTTGATCGTTGGGA
ACCGGAGCTGAATGAAGCCATACCAAACGACGAGCGTGACACCACGATGCCTGTAGCAATGGCAACAACG
TTGCGCAAACTATTAACTGGCGAACTACTTACTCTAGCTTCCCGGCAACAATTAATAGACTGGATGGAGG
CGGATAAAGTTGCAGGACCACTTCTGCGCTCGGCCCTTCCGGCTGGCTGGTTTATTGCTGATAAATCTGG
AGCCGGTGAGCGTGGGTCTCGCGGTATCATTGCAGCACTGGGGCCAGATGGTAAGCCCTCCCGTATCGTA
GTTATCTACACGACGGGGAGTCAGGCAACTATGGATGAACGAAATAGACAGATCGCTGAGATAGGTGCCT
CACTGATTAAGCATTGGTAACTGTCAGACCAAGTTTACTCATATATACTTTAGATTGATT
[38 nt withheld, positions 1041-1078]
A
[37 nt withheld, positions 1080-1116]
ATTTTGTTAAAATTCGCGTTAAATTTTTGTTAAATCAGCTCATTTTTTAACCAATAGGCCGAAATCGGCA
AAATCCCTTATAAATCAAAAGAATAGCCCGAGATAGGGT
[37 nt withheld, positions 1226-1262]
AAAGAACGTGGACTCCAACGTCAAAGG
[141 nt withheld, positions 1290-1430]
G
[125 nt withheld, positions 1432-1556]
AAAGGATCTAGGTGAAGATCCTTTTTGATAATCTCATGACCAAAATCCCTTAACGTGAGTTTTCGTTCCA
CTGAGCGTCAGACCCCGTAGAAAAGATCAAAGGATCTTCTTGAGATCCTTTTTTTCTGCGCGTAATCTGC
TGCTTGCAAACAAAAAAACCACCGCTACCAGCGGTGGTTTGTTTGCCGGATCAAGAGCTACCAACTCTTT
TTCCGAAGGTAACTGGCTTCAGCAGAGCGCAGATACCAAATACTGTCCTTCTAGTGTAGCCGTAGTTAGG
CCACCACTTCAAGAACTCTGTAGCACCGCCTACATACCTCGCTCTGCTAATCCTGTTACCAGTGGCTGCT
GCCAGTGGCGATAAGTCGTGTCTTACCGGGTTGGACTCAAGACGATAGTTACCGGATAAGGCGCAGCGGT
CGGGCTGAACGGGGGGTTCGTGCACACAGCCCAGCTTGGAGCGAACGACCTACACCGAACTGAGATACCT
ACAGCGTGAGCTATGAGAAAGCGCCACGCTTCCCGAAGGGAGAAAGGCGGACAGGTATCCGGTAAGCGGC
AGGGTCGGAACAGGAGAGCGCACGAGGGAGCTTCCAGGGGGAAACGCCTGGTATCTTTATAGTCCTGTCG
GGTTTCGCCACCTCTGACTTGAGCGTCGATTTTTGTGATGCTCGTCAGGGGGGCGGAGCCTATGGAAAAA
CGCCAGCAACGCGGCCTTTTTACGGTTCCTGGCCTTTTGCTGGCCTTTTGCTCACATGTTCTTTCCTGCG
TTATCCCCTGATTCTGTGGATAACCGTATTACCGCCTTTGAGTGAGCTGATACCGCTCGCCGCAGCCGAA
CGACCGAGCGCAGCGAGTCAGTGAGCGAGGAAGCTATGGTGCACTCTCAGTACAATCTGCTCTGATGCCG
CATAGTTAAGCCAGTATACACTCCGCTATCGCTACGTGACTGGGTCATGGCTGCGCCCCGACACCCGCCA
ACACCCGCTGACGCGCCCTGACGGGCTTGTCTGCTCCCGGCATCCGCTTACAGACAAGCTGTGACCGTCT
CCGGGAGCTGCATGTGTCAGAGGTTTTCACCGTCATCACCGAAACGCGCGAGGCAGCTGCGGTAAAGCTC
ATCAGCGTGGTCGTGCAGCGATTCACAGATGTCTGCCTGTTCATCCGCGTCCAGCTCGTTGAGTTTCTCC
AGAAGCGTTAATGTCTGGCTTCTGATAAAGCGGGCCATGTTAAGGGCGGTTTTTTCCTGTTTGGTCACTG
ATGCCTCCGTGTAAGGGGGATTTCTGTTCATGGGGGTAATGATACCGATGAAACGAGAGAGGATGCTCAC
GATACGGGTTACTGATGATGAACATGCCCGGTTACTGGAACGTTGTGAGGGTAAACAACTGGCGGTATGG
ATGCGGCGGGACCAGAGAAAAATCACTCAGGGTCAATGCCAGCCGAACGCCAGCAAGACGTAGCCCAGCG
CGTCGGCCGCCATGCCGGCGATAATGGCCTGCTTCTCGCCGAAACGTTTGGTGGCGGGACCAGTGACGAA
GGCTTGAGCGAGGGCGTGCAAGATTCCGAATACCGCAAGCGACAGGCCGATCATCGTCGCGCTCCAGCGA
AAGCGGTCCTCGCCGAAAATGACCCAGAGCGCTGCCGGCACCTGTCCTACGAGTTGCATGATAAAGAAGA
CAGTCATAAGTGCGGCGACGATAGTCATGCCCCGCGCCCACCGGAAGGAGCTGACTGGGTTGAAGGCTCT
CAAGGGCATCGGTCGAGATCCCGGTGCCTAATGAGTGAGCTAACTTACATTAATTGCGTTGCGCTCACTG
CCCGCTTTCCAGTCGGGAAACCTGTCGTGCCAGCTGCATTAATGAATCGGCCAACGCGCGGGGAGAGGCG
GTTTGCGTATTGGGCGCCAGGGTGGTTTTTCTTTTCACCAGTGAGACGGGCAACAGCTGATTGCCCTTCA
CCGCCTGGCCCTGAGAGAGTTGCAGCAAGCGGTCCACGCTGGTTTGCCCCAGCAGGCGAAAATCCTGTTT
GATGGTGGTTAACGGCGGGATATAACATGAGCTGTCTTCGGTATCGTCGTATCCCACTACCGAGATATCC
GCACCAACGCGCAGCCCGGACTCGGTAATGGCGCGCATTGCGCCCAGCGCCATCTGATCGTTGGCAACCA
GCATCGCAGTGGGAACGATGCCCTCATTCAGCATTTGCATGGTTTGTTGAAAACCGGACATGGCACTCCA
GTCGCCTTCCCGTTCCGCTATCGGCTGAATTTGATTGCGAGTGAGATATTTATGCCAGCCAGCCAGACGC
AGACGCGCCGAGACAGAACTTAATGGGCCCGCTAACAGCGCGATTTGCTGGTGACCCAATGCGACCAGAT
GCTCCACGCCCAGTCGCGTACCGTCTTCATGGGAGAAAATAATACTGTTGATGGGTGTCTGGTCAGAGAC
ATCAAGAAATAACGCCGGAACATTAGTGCAGGCAGCTTCCACAGCAATGGCATCCTGGTCATCCAGCGGA
TAGTTAATGATCAGCCCACTGACGCGTTGCGCGAGAAGATTGTGCACCGCCGCTTTACAGGCTTCGACGC
CGCTTCGTTCTACCATCGACACCACCACGCTGGCACCCAGTTGATCGGCGCGAGATTTAATCGCCGCGAC
AATTTGCGACGGCGCGTGCAGGGCCAGACTGGAGGTGGCAACGCCAATCAGCAACGACTGTTTGCCCGCC
AGTTGTTGTGCCACGCGGTTGGGAATGTAATTCAGCTCCGCCATCGCCGCTTCCACTTTTTCCCGCGTTT
TCGCAGAAACGTGGCTGGCCTGGTTCACCACGCGGGAAACGGTCTGATAAGAGACACCGGCATACTCTGC
GACATCGTATAACGTTACTGGTTTCACATTCACCACCCTGAATTGACTCTCTTCCGGGCGCTATCATGCC
ATACCGCGAAAGGTTTTGCGCCATTCGATGGTGTCCGGGATCTCGACGCTCTCCCTTATGCGACTCCTGC
ATTAGGAAGCAGCCCAGTAGTAGGTTGAGGCCGTTGAGCACCGCCGCCGCAAGGAATGGTGCATGCCGGC
ATGCCGCCCTTTCGTCTTCAAGAATTAATTCCCAATTCCCCAGGCATCAAATAAAACGAAAGGCTCAGTC
GAAAGACTGGGCCTTTCGTTTTATCTGTTGTTTGTCGGTGAACGCTCTCCTGAGTAGGACAAATCCGCCG
GGAGCGGATTTGAACGTTGCGAAGCAACGGCCCGGAGGGTGGCGGGCAGGACGCCCGCCATAAACTGCCA
GGAATTAATTCCCCAGGCATCAAATAAAACGAAAGGCTCAGTCGAAAGACTGGGCCTTTCGTTTTATCTG
TTGTTTGTCGGTGAACGCTCTCCTGAGTAGGACAAATCCGCCGGGAGCGGATTTGAACGTTGCGAAGCAA
CGGCCCGGAGGGTGGCGGGCAGGACGCCCGCCATAAACTGCCAGGAATTAATTCCCCAGGCATCAAATAA
AACGAAAGGCTCAGTCGAAAGACTGGGCCTTTCGTTTTATCTGTTGTTTGTCGGTGAACGCTCTCCTGAG
TAGGACAAATCCGCCGGGAGCGGATTTGAACGTTGCGAAGCAACGGCCCGGAGGGTGGCGGGCAGGACGC
CCGCCATAAACTGCCAGGAATTAATTCCCCAGGCATCAAATAAAACGAAAGGCTCAGTCGAAAGACTGGG
CCTTTCGTTTTATCTGTTGTTTGTCGGTGAACGCTCTCCTGAGTAGGACAAATCCGCCGGGAGCGGATTT
GAACGTTGCGAAGCAACGGCCCGGAGGGTGGCGGGCAGGACGCCCGCCATAAACTGCCAGGAATTAATTC
CCCAGGCATCAAATAAAACGAAAGGCTCAGTCGAAAGACTGGGCCTTTCGTTTTATCTGTTGTTTGTCGG
TGAACGCTCTCCTGAGTAGGACAAATCCGCCGGGAGCGGATTTGAACGTTGCGAAGCAACGGCCCGGAGG
GTGGCGGGCAGGACGCCCGCCATAAACTGCCAGGAATTGGGGATCGGAATTAATTCCCGGTTTAAACCGG
GGATCTCGATCCCGCGAAATTAATACGACTCACTATAGGGGAATTGTGAGCGGATAACAATTCCCCTCTA
GAAATAATTTTGTTTAACTTTAAGAAGGAGATATACATATGACTGAGCTGAACCTGAGCCACATCCTGAT
CCCGCTGCCGGAAAACCCGACCTCTGATCAGGTGAACGAAGCGGAAAGCCAGGCGCGCGCCATTGTCGAT
CAGGCGCGTAACGGCGCTGATTTCGGTAAGCTGGCGATTGCTCATTCTGCCGACCAGCAGGCGCTGAACG
GCGGCCAGATGGGCTGGGGCCGTATTCAGGAGTTGCCCGGGATCTTCGCCCAGGCATTAAGCACCGCGAA
GAAAGGCGACATTGTTGGCCCGATTCGTTCCGGCGTTGGCTTCCATATTCTGAAAGTTAACGACCTGCGC
TGCTTTGCCAAGGGTACCAATGTTTTAATGGCGGATGGGTCTATTGAATGTATTGAAAACATTGAGGTTG
GTAATAAGGTCATGGGTAAAGATGGCAGACCTCGTGAGGTAATTAAATTGCCCAGAGGAAGAGAAACTAT
GTACAGCGTCGTGCAGAAAAGTCAGCACAGAGCCCACAAAAGTGACTCAAGTCGTGAAGTGCCAGAATTA
CTCAAGTTTACGTGTAATGCGACCCATGAGTTGGTTGTTAGAACACCTCGTAGTGTCCGCCGTTTGTCTC
GTACCATTAAGGGTGTCGAATATTTTGAAGTTATTACTTTTGAGATGGGCCAAAAGAAAGCCCCCGACGG
TAGAATTGTTGAGCTTGTCAAGGAAGTTTCAAAGAGCTACCCAATATCTGAGGGGCCTGAGAGAGCCAAC
GAATTAGTAGAATCCTATAGAAAGGCTTCAAATAAAGCTTATTTTGAGTGGACTATTGAGGCCAGAGATC
TTTCTCTGTTGGGTTCCCATGTTCGTAAAGCTACCTACCAGACTTACGCTCCAATTCTTTATGAGAATGA
CCACTTTTTCGACTACATGCAAAAAAGTAAGTTTCATCTCACCATTGAAGGTCCAAAAGTACTTGCTTAT
TTACTTGGTTTATGGATTGGTGATGGATTGTCTGACAGGGCAACTTTTTCGGTTGATTCCAGAGATACTT
CTTTGATGGAACGTGTTACTGAATATGCTGAAAAGTTGAATTTGTGCGCCGAGTATAAGGACAGAAAAGA
ACCACAAGTTGCCAAAACTGTTAATTTGTACTCTAAAGTTGTCAGAGGTAATGGTATTCGCAATAATCTT
AATACTGAGAATCCATTATGGGACGCTATTGTTGGCTTAGGATTCTTGAAGGACGGTGTCAAAAATATTC
CTTCTTTCTTGTCTACGGACAATATCGGTACTCGTGAAACATTTCTTGCTGGTCTAATTGATTCTGATGG
CTATGTTACTGATGAGCATGGTATTAAAGCAACAATAAAGACAATTCATACTTCTGTCAGAGATGGTTTG
GTTTCCCTTGCTCGTTCTTTAGGCTTAGTAGTCTCGGTTAACGCAGAACCTGCTAAGGTTGACATGAATG
TCACCAAACATAAAATTAGTTATGCTATTTATATGTCTGGTGGAGATGTTTTGCTTAACGTTCTTTCGAA
GTGTGCCGGCTCTAAAAAATTCAGGCCTGCTCCCGCCGCTGCTTTTGCACGTGAGTGCCGCGGATTTTAT
TTCGAGTTACAAGAATTGAAGGAAGACGATTATTATGGGATTACTTTATCTGATGATTCTGATCATCAGT
TTTTGCTTGGATCCCAGGTTGTCGTCCATGCATGCGGTGGCCTGACCGGTCTGAACTCAGGCCTCACGAC
AAATCCTGGTGTATCCGCTTGGCAGGTCAACACAGCTTATACTGCGGGACAATTGGTCACATATAACGGC
AAGACGTATAAATGTTTGCAGCCCCACACCTCCTTGGCAGGATGGGAACCATCCAACGTTCCTGCCTTGT
GGCAGCTTCAATGACTGCAGGAAGGGGATCCGGCTGCTAACAAAGCCCGAAAGGAAGCTGAGTTGGCTGC
TGCCACCGCTGAGCAATAACTAGCATAACCCCTTGGGGCCTCTAAACGGGTCTTGAGGGGTTTTTTGCTG
AAAGGAGGAACTATATCCGGAT
Features (pLannotate 1.2.2; 26 found; start..end, strand, type, name):
     35..139     +  promoter       AmpR promoter: bla
    140..1000    +  CDS            AmpR: β-lactamase; bla; confers resistance to ampicillin, carbenicillin, and related antibiotics
   1042..1555    -  rep_origin     M13 ori (sequence partly withheld): M13 bacteriophage origin of replication; arrow indicates direction of (+) strand synthesis
   1666..2254    +  rep_origin     ori: high-copy-number ColE1/pMB1/pBR322/pUC origin of replication
   2431..2521    -  misc_feature   bom (fragment): basis of mobility region from pBR322
   2623..2814    -  CDS            rop: Rop protein, which maintains plasmids at low copy number; rop
   2855..2965    +  CDS            mbeC (fragment): MBEC_ECOLX - Experimental evidence at protein level: Swiss-Prot protein existence level 1. Required for efficient mobilization of ColE1 plasmid and is thus essential to promote the specific transfer of the plasmid during conjugation. Probably functions by inducing DNA bending, helping the MbeA relaxase to melt the DNA around the nic site and cleave the phosphodiester bond. Binds specifically double-stranded DNA (dsDNA) containing the ColE1 oriT but does not recognize the inverted repeat (IR). From Escherichia coli.
   3000..3322    -  CDS            TcR (fragment): tetracycline efflux protein; tet; confers resistance to tetracycline
   3337..3358    -  protein_bind   CAP binding site: CAP binding activates transcription in the presence of cAMP. E. coli catabolite activator protein
   3371..4453    -  CDS            lacI: lac repressor; lacI; The lac repressor binds to the lac operator to inhibit transcription in E. coli. This inhibition can be relieved by adding lactose or isopropyl-β-D-thiogalactopyranoside (IPTG).
   4454..4531    -  promoter       lacI promoter: lacI
   4539..4632    -  CDS            TcR (fragment): tetracycline efflux protein; tet; confers resistance to tetracycline
   4684..4770    +  terminator     rrnB T1 terminator: Escherichia coli rrnB; transcription terminator T1 from the E. coli rrnB gene
   4867..4953    +  terminator     rrnB T1 terminator: Escherichia coli rrnB; transcription terminator T1 from the E. coli rrnB gene
   5050..5136    +  terminator     rrnB T1 terminator: Escherichia coli rrnB; transcription terminator T1 from the E. coli rrnB gene
   5233..5319    +  terminator     rrnB T1 terminator: Escherichia coli rrnB; transcription terminator T1 from the E. coli rrnB gene
   5416..5502    +  terminator     rrnB T1 terminator: Escherichia coli rrnB; transcription terminator T1 from the E. coli rrnB gene
   5637..5655    +  promoter       T7 promoter: promoter for bacteriophage T7 RNA polymerase
   5656..5680    +  protein_bind   lac operator: The lac repressor binds to the lac operator to inhibit transcription in E. coli. This inhibition can be relieved by adding lactose or isopropyl-β-D-thiogalactopyranoside (IPTG). lac repressor encoded by lacI
   5695..5717    +  RBS            RBS: efficient ribosome binding site from bacteriophage T7 gene 10 (Olins and Rangwala, 1989)
   5728..6060    +  CDS            surA (fragment): SURA_ECO57 - Experimental evidence at protein level: Swiss-Prot protein existence level 1. Chaperone involved in the correct folding and assembly of outer membrane proteins. Recognizes specific patterns of aromatic residues and the orientation of their side chains, which are found more frequently in integral outer membrane proteins. May act in both early periplasmic and late outer membrane-associated steps of protein maturation. From Escherichia coli O157:H7.
   6037..6855    +  CDS            Sce VMA intein 5' region: 5' region of the intein from the yeast Vma1 subunit of the vacuolar ATPase (Chong et al., 1998); Saccharomyces cerevisiae VMA1
   6858..7388    +  CDS            Sce VMA intein 3' region: modified 3' region of the intein from the yeast Vma1 subunit of the vacuolar ATPase (Chong et al., 1998); Saccharomyces cerevisiae VMA1; C-terminal cleavage of this intein can be induced by thiols.
   7432..7587    +  CDS            CBD: chitin binding domain from chitinase A1 (Watanabe et al., 1994); Bacillus circulans chiA
   7609..7658    +  CDS            SET1 (fragment): solubility-enhancement tag derived from T7 phage gene 10B
   7666..7713    +  terminator     T7 terminator: transcription terminator for bacteriophage T7 RNA polymerase
