[The description below was written by a language model from this plasmid's Addgene catalogue record and pLannotate feature annotations shown in this document.]
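Description:
EC.SurA.TYB1.a172-274.wt is a bacterial expression plasmid built on the pTYB1 backbone, an intein-fusion vector designed for tag-free protein purification from E. coli. It is propagated under ampicillin selection through the β-lactamase gene and replicates from a ColE1/pMB1-type origin. The catalogue lists it as high copy, although the annotation also detects the rop gene and a bom fragment carried over from pBR322. An M13 phage origin allows single-stranded DNA production, and short tetracycline-resistance and mbeC fragments are non-functional backbone remnants.

The insert is a 309 bp wild-type fragment of E. coli surA encoding the first peptidyl-prolyl isomerase domain of the periplasmic chaperone SurA; the name suggests residues 172–274. It was cloned between NdeI and KpnI sites, both of which are retained. Expression is driven by a T7 promoter with an adjacent lac operator and the T7 gene 10 ribosome binding site, and the plasmid-borne lacI keeps transcription repressed until IPTG is added in a host that supplies T7 RNA polymerase. A tandem array of five rrnB T1 terminators upstream of the promoter limits read-through into the cassette, and a T7 terminator closes it.

The SurA domain is fused at its C terminus to the Saccharomyces cerevisiae VMA1 intein, followed by the Bacillus circulans chitin binding domain. This lets the fusion be captured on chitin resin, after which thiol-induced intein self-cleavage releases the SurA domain without an affinity tag. The associated publication concerns how SurA binds peptides and its preference for aromatic residues, so the plasmid was presumably used to produce the isolated domain for such structural or binding studies.
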