Addgene plasmid #15934: EC.SurA.TYB1.a172-274.wt
Depositing lab: David McKay. Depositing organization: Stanford University. Publication: The Periplasmic Bacterial Molecular Chaperone SurA Adapts its Structure to Bind Peptides in Different Conformations to Assert a Sequence Preference for Aromatic Residues. Xu X, Wang S, Hu YX, McKay DB. J Mol Biol. 2007 Oct 19. 373(2):367-81. 10.1016/j.jmb.2007.07.069 PubMed 17825319.
Backbone
  Vector backbone: pTYB1
  Backbone manufacturer: New England Biolabs
  Backbone size w/o insert (bp): 7280
  Vector type: Bacterial Expression
Growth in bacteria
  Bacterial resistance: Ampicillin, 100 μg/mL
  Growth temperature: 37°C
  Growth strain: DH5alpha
  Copy number: High Copy
Gene/Insert
  Gene/Insert name: Peptidyl prolyl isomerase domain 1 of SurA (alt name: SurA PPIase 1)
  Species: E. coli
  Insert size (bp): 309
  Mutation: wild type
  Entrez Gene: surA (a.k.a. c0066)
  Tag / fusion protein: intein (C terminal on backbone)
  Cloning method: Restriction Enzyme; 5′ cloning site NdeI (not destroyed); 3′ cloning site KpnI (not destroyed)
  Sequencing primers: 5′ T7
Terms and licenses: Academic/Nonprofit Terms; Industry Terms: Not Available to Industry
How to cite: EC.SurA.TYB1.a172-274.wt was a gift from David McKay (Addgene plasmid # 15934 ; http://n2t.net/addgene:15934 ; RRID:Addgene_15934)
