>Addgene plasmid #15934 | EC.SurA.TYB1.a172-274.wt | addgene partial sequence | sequence record 22323 | 15934 with T7-term
TTCGGGCTTTGTTAGCAGCCGGATCCCCTTCCTGCAGTCATTGAAGCTGCCACAAGGCAGGAACGTTGGA
TGGTTCCCATCCTGCCAAGGAGGTGTGGGGCTGCAAACATTTATACGTCTTGCCGTTATATGTGACCAAT
TGTCCCGCAGTATAAGCTGTGTTGACCTGCCAAGCGGATACACCAGGATTTGTCGTGAGGCCTGAGTTCA
GACCGGTCAGGCCACCGCATGCATGGACGACAACCTGGGATCCAAGCAAAAACTGATGATCAGAATCATC
AGATAAAGTAATCCCATAATAATCGTCTTCCTTCAATTCTTGTAACTCGAAATAAAATCCGCGGCACTCA
CGTGCAAAAGCAGCGGCGGGAGCAGGCCTGAATTTTTTAGAGCCGGCACACTTCGAAAGAACGTTAAGCA
AAACATCTCCACCAGACATATAAATAGCATAACTAATTTTATGTTTGGTGACATTCATGTCAACCTTAGC
AGGTTCTGCGTTAACCGAGACTACTAAGCCTAAAGAACGAGCAAGGGAAACCAAACCATCTCTGACAGAA
GTATGAATTGTCTTTATTGTTGCTTTAATACCATGCTCATCAGTAACATAGCCATCAGAATCAATTAGAC
CAGCAAGAAATGTTTCACGAGTACCGATATTGTCCGTAGACAAGAAAGAAGGAATATTTTTGACACCGTC
CTTCAAGAATCCTAAGCCAACAATAGCGTCCCATAATGGATTCTCAGTATTAAGATTATTGCGAATACCA
TTACCTCTGACAACTTTAGAGTACAAATTAACAGTTTTGGCAACTTGTGGTTCTTTTCTGTCCTTATACT
CGGCGCACAAATTCAACTTTTCAGCATATTCAGTAACACGTTCCATCAAAGAAGTATCTCTGGAATCAAC
CGAAAAAGTTGCCCTGTCA
