>Addgene plasmid #15934 | EC.SurA.TYB1.a172-274.wt | addgene partial sequence | sequence record 36747 | T7 5'-TAATACGACTCACTATAGGG-3'
TGGNAATTCCNCTNNAATATTTTGTTTACTTTAAGAAGGAGATATACATATGACTGAGCTGAACCTGAGC
CACATCCTGATCCCGCTGCCGGAAAACCCGACCTCTGATCAGGTGAACGAAGCGGAAAGCCAGGCGCGCG
CCATTGTCGATCAGGCGCGTAACGGCGCTGATTTCGGTAAGCTGGCGATTGCTCATTCTGCCGACCAGCA
GGCGCTGAACGGCGGCCAGATGGGCTGGGGCCGTATTCAGGAGTTGCCCGGGATCTTCGCCCAGGCATTA
AGCACCGCGAAGAAAGGCGACATTGTTGGCCCGATTCGTTCCGGCGTTGGCTTCCATATTCTGAAAGTTA
ACGACCTGCGCGGGTGCTTTGCCAAGGGTACCAATGTTTTAATGGCGGATGGGTCTATTGAATGTATTGA
AAACATTGAGGTTGGTAATAAGGTCATGGGTAAAGATGGCAGACCTCGTGAGGTAATTAAATTGCCCAGA
GGAAGAGAAACTATGTACAGCGTCGTGCAGAAAAGTCAGCACAGAGCCCACAAAAGTGACTCAAGTCGTG
AAGTGCCAGAATTACTCAAGTTTACGTGTAATGCGACCCATGAGTTGGTTGTTAGAACACCTCGTAGTGT
CCGCCGTTTGTCTCGTACCATTAAGGGTGTCGAATATTTTGAAGTTATTACTTTTGAGATGGGCCAAAAG
AAAGCCCCCGACGGTAGAATTGTTGAGCTTGTCAAGGAAGTTTCAAAGAGCTACCCAATATCTGAGGGGC
CTGAGAGAGCCAACGAATTAGTAGAATCCTATAGAAAGGCTTCAAATAAAGCTTATTTTGAGTGGACTAT
TGAGGCCAGAGATCTTTCTCTGTTGGGTTCCCATGTTCGTAAAGCTACCTACCANACTTACGCTCCANTT
CTTTATGAGAATGACCACTTTTTCGACTACATGCAAAAATAGTTCTCCNC
